>Addgene plasmid #101049 | HA-Rab8a-DN (T22N) | addgene full sequence | sequence record 197130 | Addgene NGS Result
GCCAATTCAATATGGCGTATATGGACTCATGCCAATTCAATATGGTGGATCTGGACCTGTGCCAATTCAA
TATGGCGTATATGGACTCGTGCCAATTCAATATGGTGGATCTGGACCCCAGCCAATTCAATATGGCGGAC
TTGGCACCATGCCAATTCAATATGGCGGACCTGGCACTGTGCCAACTGGGGAGGGGTCTACTTGGCACGG
TGCCAAGTTTGAGGAGGGGTCTTGGCCCTGTGCCAAGTCCGCCATATTGAATTGGCATGGTGCCAATAAT
GGCGGCCATATTGGCTATATGCCAGGATCAATATATAGGCAATATCCAATATGGCCCTATGCCAATATGG
CTATTGGCCAGGTTCAATACTATGTATTGGCCCTATGCCATATAGTATTCCATATATGGGTTTTCCTATT
GACGTAGATAGCCCCTCCCAATGGGCGGTCCCATATACCATATATGGGGCTTCCTAATACCGCCCATAGC
CACTCCCCCATTGACGTCAATGGTCTCTATATATGGTCTTTCCTATTGACGTCATATGGGCGGTCCTATT
GACGTATATGGCGCCTCCCCCATTGACGTCAATTACGGTAAATGGCCCGCCTGGCTCAATGCCCATTGAC
GTCAATAGGACCACCCACCATTGACGTCAATGGGATGGCTCATTGCCCATTCATATCCGTTCTCACGCCC
CCTATTGACGTCAATGACGGTAAATGGCCCACTTGGCAGTACATCAATATCTATTAATAGTAACTTGGCA
AGTACATTACTATTGGAAGTACGCCAGGGTACATTGGCAGTACTCCCATTGACGTCAATGGCGGTAAATG
GCCCGCGATGGCTGCCAAGTACATCCCCATTGACGTCAATGGGGAGGGGCAATGACGCAAATGGGCGTTC
CATTGACGTAAATGGGCGGTAGGCGTGCCTAATGGGAGGTCTATATAAGCAATGCTCGTTTAGGGAACCG
CCATTCTGCCTGGGGACGTCGGAGCAAGCTTGATTTAGGTGACACTATAGAATACAAGCTACTTGTTCTT
TTTGCAGGATACCATGCGATACCCATATGATGTGCCAGATTACGCTGGATCCATGGCGAAGACCTACGAT
TACCTGTTCAAGCTGCTGCTGATCGGGGACTCGGGGGTGGGGAAGAACTGTGTCCTGTTCCGCTTCTCCG
AGGACGCCTTCAACTCCACTTTTATCTCCACCATAGGAATTGACTTTAAAATTAGGACCATAGAGCTCGA
TGGCAAGAGAATTAAACTGCAGATATGGGACACAGCCGGTCAGGAACGGTTTCGGACGATCACAACGGCC
TACTACAGGGGTGCAATGGGCATCATGCTGGTCTACGACATCACCAACGAGAAGTCCTTCGACAACATCC
GGAACTGGATTCGCAACATTGAGGAGCACGCCTCTGCAGACGTCGAAAAGATGATACTCGGGAACAAGTG
TGATGTGAATGACAAGAGACAAGTTTCCAAGGAACGGGGAGAAAAGCTGGCCCTCGACTATGGAATCAAG
TTCATGGAGACCAGCGCGAAGGCCAACATCAATGTGGAAAATGCATTTTTCACTCTCGCCAGAGATATCA
AAGCAAAAATGGACAAAAAATTGGAAGGCAACAGCCCCCAGGGGAGCAACCAGGGAGTCAAAATCACACC
GGACCAGCAGAAGAGGAGCAGCTTTTTCCGATGTGTTCTTCTGTAGCTCGAGCCTCTAGATTCTGCAGCC
CTATAGTGAGTCGTATTACGTAGATCCAGACATGATAAGATACATTGATGAGTTTGGACAAACCACAACT
AGAATGCAGTGAAAAAAATGCTTTATTTGTGAAATTTGTGATGCTATTGCTTTATTTGTAACCATTATAA
GCTGCAATAAACAAGTTAACAACAACAATTGCATTCATTTTATGTTTCAGGTTCAGGGGGAGGTGTGGGA
GGTTTTTTAATTCGCGGCCGCGGCGCCAATGCATTGGGCCCGGTACCCAGCTTTTGTTCCCTTTAGTGAG
GGTTAATTGCGCGCTTGGCGTAATCATGGTCATAGCTGTTTCCTGTGTGAAATTGTTATCCGCTCACAAT
TCCACACAACATACGAGCCGGGAGCATAAAGTGTAAAGCCTGGGGTGCCTAATGAGTGAGCTAACTCACA
TTAATTGCGTTGCGCTCACTGCCCGCTTTCCAGTCGGGAAACCTGTCGTGCCAGCTGCATTAATGAATCG
GCCAACGCGCGGGGAGAGGCGGTTTGCGTATTGGGCGCTCTTCCGCTTCCTCGCTCACTGACTCGCTGCG
CTCGGTCGTTCGGCTGCGGCGAGCGGTATCAGCTCACTCAAAGGCGGTAATACGGTTATCCACAGAATCA
GGGGATAACGCAGGAAAGAACATGTGAGCAAAAGGCCAGCAAAAGGCCAGGAACCGTAAAAAGGCCGCGT
TGCTGGCGTTTTTCCATAGGCTCCGCCCCCCTGACGAGCATCACAAAAATCGACGCTCAAGTCAGAGGTG
GCGAAACCCGACAGGACTATAAAGATACCAGGCGTTTCCCCCTGGAAGCTCCCTCGTGCGCTCTCCTGTT
CCGACCCTGCCGCTTACCGGATACCTGTCCGCCTTTCTCCCTTCGGGAAGCGTGGCGCTTTCTCATAGCT
CACGCTGTAGGTATCTCAGTTCGGTGTAGGTCGTTCGCTCCAAGCTGGGCTGTGTGCACGAACCCCCCGT
TCAGCCCGACCGCTGCGCCTTATCCGGTAACTATCGTCTTGAGTCCAACCCGGTAAGACACGACTTATCG
CCACTGGCAGCAGCCACTGGTAACAGGATTAGCAGAGCGAGGTATGTAGGCGGTGCTACAGAGTTCTTGA
AGTGGTGGCCTAACTACGGCTACACTAGAAGAACAGTATTTGGTATCTGCGCTCTGCTGAAGCCAGTTAC
CTTCGGAAAAAGAGTTGGTAGCTCTTGATCCGGCAAACAAACCACCGCTGGTAGCGGTGGTTTTTTTGTT
TGCAAGCAGCAGATTACGCGCAGAAAAAAAGGATCTCAAGAAGATCCTTTGATCTTTTCTACGGGGTCTG
ACGCTCAGTGGAACGAAAACTCACGTTAAGGGATTTTGGTCATGAGATTATCAAAAAGGATCTTCACCTA
GATCCTTTTAAATTAAAAATGAAGTTTTAAATCAATCTAAAGTATATATGAGTAAACTTGGTCTGACAGT
TACCAATGCTTAATCAGTGAGGCACCTATCTCAGCGATCTGTCTATTTCGTTCATCCATAGTTGCCTGAC
TCCCCGTCGTGTAGATAACTACGATACGGGAGGGCTTACCATCTGGCCCCAGTGCTGCAATGATACCGCG
AGACCCACGCTCACCGGCTCCAGATTTATCAGCAATAAACCAGCCAGCCGGAAGGGCCGAGCGCAGAAGT
GGTCCTGCAACTTTATCCGCCTCCATCCAGTCTATTAATTGTTGCCGGGAAGCTAGAGTAAGTAGTTCGC
CAGTTAATAGTTTGCGCAACGTTGTTGCCATTGCTACAGGCATCGTGGTGTCACGCTCGTCGTTTGGTAT
GGCTTCATTCAGCTCCGGTTCCCAACGATCAAGGCGAGTTACATGATCCCCCATGTTGTGCAAAAAAGCG
GTTAGCTCCTTCGGTCCTCCGATCGTTGTCAGAAGTAAGTTGGCCGCAGTGTTATCACTCATGGTTATGG
CAGCACTGCATAATTCTCTTACTGTCATGCCATCCGTAAGATGCTTTTCTGTGACTGGTGAGTACTCAAC
CAAGTCATTCTGAGAATAGTGTATGCGGCGACCGAGTTGCTCTTGCCCGGCGTCAATACGGGATAATACC
GCGCCACATAGCAGAACTTTAAAAGTGCTCATCATTGGAAAACGTTCTTCGGGGCGAAAACTCTCAAGGA
TCTTACCGCTGTTGAGATCCAGTTCGATGTAACCCACTCGTGCACCCAACTGATCTTCAGCATCTTTTAC
TTTCACCAGCGTTTCTGGGTGAGCAAAAACAGGAAGGCAAAATGCCGCAAAAAAGGGAATAAGGGCGACA
CGGAAATGTTGAATACTCATACTCTTCCTTTTTCAATATTATTGAAGCATTTATCAGGGTTATTGTCTCA
TGAGCGGATACATATTTGAATGTATTTAGAAAAATAAACAAATAGGGGTTCCGCGCACATTTCCCCGAAA
AGTGCCACCTAAATTGTAAGCGTTAATATTTTGTTAAAATTCGCGTTAAATTTTTGTTAAATCAGCTCAT
TTTTTAACCAATAGGCCGAAATCGGCAAAATCCCTTATAAATCAAAAGAATAGACCGAGATAGGGT
[37 nt withheld, positions 4337-4373]
AAAGAACGTGGACTCCAACGTCAAAGG
[49 nt withheld, positions 4401-4449]
T
[91 nt withheld, positions 4451-4541]
G
[124 nt withheld, positions 4543-4666]
CCCATTCGCCATTCAGGCTGCGCAACTGTTGGGAAGGGCGATCGGTGCGGGCCTCTTCGCTATTACGCCA
GTCGACC
Features (pLannotate 1.2.2; 15 found; start..end, strand, type, name):
      1..978     +  promoter       CMV IE94 promoter: enhancer/promoter region of simian cytomegalovirus major immediate early transcription unit IE94
   1013..1031    +  promoter       SP6 promoter: promoter for bacteriophage SP6 RNA polymerase
   1103..1723    +  CDS            RAB8A: RAB8A_CANLF - Also known as MEL, RAB8. Experimental evidence at protein level: Swiss-Prot protein existence level 1. The small GTPases Rab are key regulators of intracellular membrane trafficking, from the formation of transport vesicles to their fusion with membranes. Rabs cycle between an inactive GDP-bound form and an active GTP-bound form that is able to recruit to membranes different sets of downstream effectors directly responsible for vesicle formation, movement, tethering and fusion. That Rab is involved in polarized vesicular trafficking and neurotransmitter release. Together with RAB
   1750..1768    -  promoter       T7 promoter: promoter for bacteriophage T7 RNA polymerase
   1773..1907    -  polyA_signal   SV40 poly(A) signal: SV40 polyadenylation signal
   2020..2038    -  promoter       T3 promoter: promoter for bacteriophage T3 RNA polymerase
   2083..2099    -  protein_bind   lac operator: The lac repressor binds to the lac operator to inhibit transcription in E. coli. This inhibition can be relieved by adding lactose or isopropyl-β-D-thiogalactopyranoside (IPTG). lac repressor encoded by lacI
   2107..2137    -  promoter       lac promoter: promoter for the E. coli lac operon
   2152..2173    -  protein_bind   CAP binding site: CAP binding activates transcription in the presence of cAMP. E. coli catabolite activator protein
   2186..2278    -  CDS            lacI (fragment): lac repressor; lacI; The lac repressor binds to the lac operator to inhibit transcription in E. coli. This inhibition can be relieved by adding lactose or isopropyl-β-D-thiogalactopyranoside (IPTG).
   2461..3049    -  rep_origin     ori: high-copy-number ColE1/pMB1/pBR322/pUC origin of replication
   3220..4080    -  CDS            AmpR: β-lactamase; bla; confers resistance to ampicillin, carbenicillin, and related antibiotics
   4081..4185    -  promoter       AmpR promoter: bla
   4238..4666    -  rep_origin     f1 ori (sequence partly withheld): f1 bacteriophage origin of replication; arrow indicates direction of (+) strand synthesis
   4671..4737    -  CDS            lacZα (fragment): LacZα fragment of β-galactosidase; lacZ fragment
