[The description below was written by a language model from this plasmid's Addgene catalogue record and pLannotate feature annotations shown in this document.]
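Description:
HA-Rab8a-DN (T22N) is a mammalian expression plasmid built on the pCS2+HA backbone, carrying human RAB8A with the T22N substitution, described in the record as the dominant-negative form of this small GTPase. The insert was cloned between BamHI and XhoI sites, both retained, downstream of an HA epitope supplied by the backbone, so the protein is made with an N-terminal HA tag. The tag itself is not called out in the feature table, although there is unannotated space between the SP6 promoter and the start of the RAB8A coding sequence where it would sit. The automated annotation matched the coding sequence to a canine RAB8A reference entry, but the catalogue lists the insert as human. Total size is about 4.7 kb.

Expression is driven by the simian cytomegalovirus IE94 enhancer/promoter (listed simply as CMV in the catalogue), and transcripts are terminated by an SV40 polyadenylation signal. An SP6 promoter lies immediately upstream of the insert, allowing sense RNA to be transcribed in vitro, while a T7 promoter just downstream of the insert and a T3 promoter beyond the polyadenylation signal point the opposite way. These phage promoter sites also serve for sequencing. In bacteria the plasmid replicates from a high-copy ColE1/pUC-type origin and is selected with ampicillin through β-lactamase. An f1 origin and remnants of lac promoter/operator, lacI and lacZα are backbone carryovers.

Rab proteins cycle between GDP- and GTP-bound states to regulate membrane trafficking. This construct allows Rab8a function to be perturbed in transfected cells while detecting the mutant via HA. The associated study concerns ciliary vesicle formation and basal body docking during airway cell differentiation.
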