Addgene plasmid #101049: HA-Rab8a-DN (T22N)
Purpose: Expresses HA-tagged human Rab8-DN (T22N) in mammalian cells
Depositing lab: Ken-Ichi Takemaru. Publication: Chibby promotes ciliary vesicle formation and basal body docking during airway cell differentiation. Burke MC, Li FQ, Cyge B, Arashiro T, Brechbuhl HM, Chen X, Siller SS, Weiss MA, O'Connell CB, Love D, Westlake CJ, Reynolds SD, Kuriyama R, Takemaru K. J Cell Biol. 2014 Oct 13;207(1):123-37. doi: 10.1083/jcb.201406140. PubMed 25313408.
Backbone
  Vector backbone: pCS2+HA
  Backbone size w/o insert (bp): 4100
  Total vector size (bp): 4730
  Vector type: Mammalian Expression
Growth in bacteria
  Bacterial resistance: Ampicillin, 50 μg/mL
  Growth temperature: 37°C
  Growth strain: DH5alpha
  Copy number: High Copy
Gene/Insert
  Gene/Insert name: Rab8a
  Species: H. sapiens (human)
  Mutation: T22N
  Entrez Gene: RAB8A (a.k.a. MEL, RAB8)
  Promoter: CMV
  Tag / fusion protein: HA (N terminal on backbone)
  Cloning method: Restriction Enzyme; 5′ cloning site BamHI (not destroyed); 3′ cloning site XhoI (not destroyed)
  Sequencing primers: 5′ CCCAAGCTTGATTTAG (SP6); 3′ TTATGCTGAGTGATATC (T7)
Terms and licenses: Academic/Nonprofit Terms; Industry Terms: Not Available to Industry
How to cite: HA-Rab8a-DN (T22N) was a gift from Ken-Ichi Takemaru (Addgene plasmid # 101049 ; http://n2t.net/addgene:101049 ; RRID:Addgene_101049)
