>Addgene plasmid #101049 | HA-Rab8a-DN (T22N) | depositor partial sequence | sequence record 190613 | human Rab8a-DN T22N insert sequence
ATGGCGAAGACCTACGATTACCTGTTCAAGCTGCTGCTGATCGGGGACTCGGGGGTGGGGAAGAACTGTG
TCCTGTTCCGCTTCTCCGAGGACGCCTTCAACTCCACTTTTATCTCCACCATAGGAATTGACTTTAAAAT
TAGGACCATAGAGCTCGATGGCAAGAGAATTAAACTGCAGATATGGGACACAGCCGGTCAGGAACGGTTT
CGGACGATCACAACGGCCTACTACAGGGGTGCAATGGGCATCATGCTGGTCTACGACATCACCAACGAGA
AGTCCTTCGACAACATCCGGAACTGGATTCGCAACATTGAGGAGCACGCCTCTGCAGACGTCGAAAAGAT
GATACTCGGGAACAAGTGTGATGTGAATGACAAGAGACAAGTTTCCAAGGAACGGGGAGAAAAGCTGGCC
CTCGACTATGGAATCAAGTTCATGGAGACCAGCGCGAAGGCCAACATCAATGTGGAAAATGCATTTTTCA
CTCTCGCCAGAGATATCAAAGCAAAAATGGACAAAAAATTGGAAGGCAACAGCCCCCAGGGGAGCAACCA
GGGAGTCAAAATCACACCGGACCAGCAGAAGAGGAGCAGCTTTTTCCGATGTGTTCTTCTGTAG
